>Addgene plasmid #54669 | mKOet-N1 | depositor partial sequence | sequence record 85066 | insert sequence
GCCCCATTGACGCAAATGGGCGGTAGGCGTGTACGGTGGGAGGTCTATATAAGCAGAGCTGGTTTAGTGA
ACCGTCAGATCCGCTAGCGCTACCGGACTCAGATCTCGAGCTCAAGCTTCGAATTCTGCAGTCGACGGTA
CCGCGGGCCCGGGATCCACCGGTCGCCACCATGGTGAGCAAGGGCGAGGAGAATAACATGGCCGTGATTA
AACCAGAGATGAAGATGAGGTACTACATGGACGGCTCCGTCAATGGGCATGAGTTCACAATTGAAGGTGA
AGGCACAGGCAGACCTTACGAGGGACATCAAGAGATGACACTACGCGTCACAATGGCCAAGGGCGGGCCA
ATGCCTTTCGCGTTTGACTTAGTGTCACACGTGTTCTGTTACGGCCACAGACCTTTTACTAAATATCCAG
AAGAGATACCAGACTATTTCAAACAAGCATTTCCTGAAGGCCTGTCATGGGAAAGGTCGTTGGAGTTCGA
AGATGGTGGGTCCGCTTCAGTCAGTGCGCATATAAGCCTTAGAGGAAACACCTTCTACCACAAATCCAAA
TTTACTGGGGTTAACTTTCCTGCCGATGGTCCTATCATGCAAAACCAAAGTGTTGATTGGGAGCCATCAA
CCGAGAAAATTACTGCCAGCGACGGAGTTCTGAAGGGTGATGTTACGATGTACCTAAAACTTGAAGGAGG
CGGCAATCACAAATGCCAATTCAAGACTACTTACAAGGCGGCAAAAAAGATTCTTAAAATGCCAGGAAGC
CATTACATCAGCCATCGCCTCGTCAGGAAAACCGAAGGCAACATTACTGAGCTGGTAGAAGATGCAGTAG
CTCATTCCGGCGGCATGGACGAGCTGTACAAGTAAGCGGCCGCGACTCTAGATCATAATCAGCCATACCA
CATTTGTAGAGGTTTTACTTGCTTTAAAAAACCTCCCACACCTCCCCCTGAACCTGAAACATAAAATGAA
TGCAATTGTTGTTG
