>Addgene plasmid #54669 | mKOet-N1 | addgene partial sequence | sequence record 91057 | CMV-F 5'-CGCAAATGGGCGGTAGGCGTG-3'
GTGAACCGTCAGATCCGCTAGCGCTACCGGACTCAGATCTCGAGCTCAAGCTTCGAATTCTGCAGTCGAC
GGTACCGCGGGCCCGGGATCCACCGGTCGCCACCATGGTGAGCAAGGGCGAGGAGAATAACATGGCCGTG
ATTAAACCAGAGATGAAGATGAGGTACTACATGGACGGCTCCGTCAATGGGCATGAGTTCACAATTGAAG
GTGAAGGCACAGGCAGACCTTACGAGGGACATCAAGAGATGACACTACGCGTCACAATGGCCAAGGGCGG
GCCAATGCCTTTCGCGTTTGACTTAGTGTCACACGTGTTCTGTTACGGCCACAGACCTTTTACTAAATAT
CCAGAAGAGATACCAGACTATTTCAAACAAGCATTTCCTGAAGGCCTGTCATGGGAAAGGTCGTTGGAGT
TCGAAGATGGTGGGTCCGCTTCAGTCAGTGCGCATATAAGCCTTAGAGGAAACACCTTCTACCACAAATC
CAAATTTACTGGGGTTAACTTTCCTGCCGATGGTCCTATCATGCAAAACCAAAGTGTTGATTGGGAGCCA
TCAACCGAGAAAATTACTGCCAGCGACGGAGTTCTGAAGGGTGATGTTACGATGTACCTAAAACTTGAAG
GAGGCGGCAATCACAAATGCCAATTCAAGACTACTTACAAGGCGGCAAAAAAGATTCTTAAAATGCCAGG
AAGCCATTACATCAGCCATCGCCTCGTCAGGAAAACCGAAGGCAACATTACTGAGCTGGTAGAAGATGCA
GTAGCTCATTCCGGCGGCATGGACGAGCTGTACAAGTAAGCGGCCGCGACTCTAGATCATAATCAGCCAT
ACCACATT
