[The description below was written by a language model from this plasmid's Addgene catalogue record.]
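Description:
mKOet-N1 is an empty mammalian expression backbone of about 4.75 kb, built in the "N1" cloning-vector format for making fluorescent protein fusions. It carries no insert. Its payload is the coding sequence for mKOet, which sits on the backbone so that a gene of interest cloned upstream is expressed with the fluorescent protein fused to its C terminus. According to the depositor's notes, mKOet is the monomeric Kusabira Orange protein (mKO) modified to carry the 11 N-terminal and 8 C-terminal amino acids of EGFP. It is an orange fluorophore, with a recorded excitation maximum of 548 nm and an emission maximum of 561 nm.

The plasmid is propagated in standard E. coli cloning strains as a high-copy plasmid under kanamycin selection. A neomycin resistance marker allows transfected mammalian cells to be selected with G418, so stable lines can be derived in addition to transient expression. The record does not state the promoter driving the fusion cassette, the polyadenylation signal, the origins of replication or the composition of the cloning site, and no feature table was supplied to confirm them.

The vector is typically used to tag a protein of interest at its C terminus with an orange reporter, so that its expression and subcellular localization can be followed by fluorescence microscopy in mammalian cells. It can also be combined with spectrally distinct fluorescent proteins in multicolour imaging. Without an insert it may serve as a control expressing the fluorescent protein alone, provided the mKOet reading frame has its own start codon, which the record does not specify.
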