Addgene plasmid #54669: mKOet-N1
Purpose: (Empty Backbone) Localization: N1 Cloning Vector, Excitation: 548, Emission: 561
Depositing lab: Michael Davidson. Depositing organization: Florida State University, Tallahassee.
Backbone
  Vector backbone: mKOet-N1
  Backbone size (bp): 4750
  Vector type: Mammalian Expression
  Selectable markers: Neomycin (select with G418)
  Tag / fusion protein: mKOet (C terminal on backbone)
Growth in bacteria
  Bacterial resistance: Kanamycin, 50 μg/mL
  Growth temperature: 37°C
  Growth strain: DH5alpha
  Copy number: High Copy
Gene/Insert
  Gene/Insert name: None
  Tag / fusion protein: mKOet (C terminal on backbone)
Terms and licenses: Academic/Nonprofit Terms; Industry Terms: Not Available to Industry
Depositor comments: mKO with EGFP 11 N-terminal AAs and 8 C-terminal AAs. Excitation = 548; Emission = 561
How to cite: mKOet-N1 was a gift from Michael Davidson (Addgene plasmid # 54669 ; http://n2t.net/addgene:54669 ; RRID:Addgene_54669)
